>Addgene plasmid #111688 | MAC_N_LMNA | addgene full sequence | sequence record 212862 | Addgene NGS Result
TTCGCGATGTACGGGCCAGATATACGCGTTGACATTGATTATTGACTAGTTATTAATAGTAATCAATTAC
GGGGTCATTAGTTCATAGCCCATATATGGAGTTCCGCGTTACATAACTTACGGTAAATGGCCCGCCTGGC
TGACCGCCCAACGACCCCCGCCCATTGACGTCAATAATGACGTATGTTCCCATAGTAACGCCAATAGGGA
CTTTCCATTGACGTCAATGGGTGGAGTATTTACGGTAAACTGCCCACTTGGCAGTACATCAAGTGTATCA
TATGCCAAGTACGCCCCCTATTGACGTCAATGACGGTAAATGGCCCGCCTGGCATTATGCCCAGTACATG
ACCTTATGGGACTTTCCTACTTGGCAGTACATCTACGTATTAGTCATCGCTATTACCATGGTGATGCGGT
TTTGGCAGTACATCAATGGGCGTGGATAGCGGTTTGACTCACGGGGATTTCCAAGTCTCCACCCCATTGA
CGTCAATGGGAGTTTGTTTTGGCACCAAAATCAACGGGACTTTCCAAAATGTCGTAACAACTCCGCCCCA
TTGACGCAAATGGGCGGTAGGCGTGTACGGTGGGAGGTCTATATAAGCAGAGCTCTCCCTATCAGTGATA
GAGATCTCCCTATCAGTGATAGAGATCGTCGACGAGCTCGTTTAGTGAACCGTCAGATCGCCTGGAGACG
CCATCCACGCTGTTTTGACCTCCATAGAAGACACCGGGACCGATCCAGCCTCCGGACTCTAGCGTTTAAA
CTTAAGCTTGGTACCGAGCTCGGATCCACTAGTCCAGTGTGGTGGAATTCTGCAGATATCCAGCACAGTG
GCGGCCGCTCGAGACCATGAAGGACAACACCGTGCCCCTGAAGCTGATCGCCCTGCTGGCCAACGGCGAG
TTCCACTCTGGCGAGCAGCTGGGCGAGACACTGGGCATGAGCAGAGCCGCCATCAACAAGCACATCCAGA
CCCTGCGGGACTGGGGCGTGGACGTGTTCACAGTGCCCGGCAAGGGCTACAGCCTGCCCGAGCCCATCCA
GCTGCTGAACGCCAAGCAGATCCTGGGCCAGCTGGATGGCGGATCTGTGGCCGTGCTGCCCGTGATCGAC
AGCACCAACCAGTATCTGCTCGACCGGATCGGCGAGCTGAAGTCCGGCGACGCCTGTATCGCCGAGTACC
AGCAGGCCGGCAGAGGCGGCAGGGGCAGAAAGTGGTTCAGCCCCTTCGGCGCCAACCTGTACCTGAGCAT
GTTCTGGAGACTGGAACAGGGCCCAGCCGCCGCTATTGGCCTGAGCCTGGTCATCGGCATCGTGATGGCC
GAGGTGCTGCGGAAGCTGGGCGCCGACAAAGTGCGCGTGAAGTGGCCCAACGACCTGTATCTGCAGGACC
GGAAGCTGGCCGGCATCCTGGTGGAACTGACCGGCAAAACAGGCGACGCCGCCCAGATCGTGATCGGCGC
TGGCATCAACATGGCCATGCGGCGGGTGGAAGAGAGCGTGGTCAACCAGGGCTGGATCACCCTGCAGGAA
GCCGGCATCAACCTGGACCGGAACACCCTGGCCGCCATGCTGATCAGAGAGCTGAGAGCCGCCCTGGAAC
TGTTCGAGCAGGAAGGCCTGGCCCCCTACCTGAGCAGATGGGAGAAGCTGGACAACTTCATCAACCGGCC
CGTGAAACTGATCATCGGCGACAAAGAGATCTTCGGCATCAGCCGGGGCATCGACAAGCAGGGGGCCCTG
CTCCTGGAACAGGACGGCATCATCAAGCCCTGGATGGGCGGCGAGATCAGCCTGCGGAGCGCCGAGAAGT
ACCCATACGATGTTCCTGACTATGCCGGTACCGAGCTCGGATCCACCATGGCTAGCTGGAGCCACCCGCA
GTTCGAGAAAGGTGGAGGTTCCGGAGGTGGATCGGGAGGTGGATCGTGGAGCCACCCGCAGTTCGAAAAA
GCGGCCGATATCACAAGTTTGTACAAAAAAGTTGGCATGGAGACCCCGTCCCAGCGGCGCGCCACCCGCA
GCGGGGCGCAGGCCAGCTCCACTCCGCTGTCGCCCACCCGCATCACCCGGCTGCAGGAGAAGGAGGACCT
GCAGGAGCTCAATGATCGCTTGGCGGTCTACATCGACCGTGTGCGCTCGCTGGAAACGGAGAACGCAGGG
CTGCGCCTTCGCATCACCGAGTCTGAAGAGGTGGTCAGCCGCGAGGTGTCCGGCATCAAGGCCGCCTACG
AGGCCGAGCTCGGGGATGCCCGCAAGACCCTTGACTCAGTAGCCAAGGAGCGCGCCCGCCTGCAGCTGGA
GCTGAGCAAAGTGCGTGAGGAGTTTAAGGAGCTGAAAGCGCGCAATACCAAGAAGGAGGGTGACCTGATA
GCTGCTCAGGCTCGGCTGAAGGACCTGGAGGCTCTGCTGAACTCCAAGGAGGCCGCACTGAGCACTGCTC
TCAGTGAGAAGCGCACGCTGGAGGGCGAGCTGCATGATCTGCGGGGCCAGGTGGCCAAGCTTGAGGCAGC
CCTAGGTGAGGCCAAGAAGCAACTTCAGGATGAGATGCTGCGGCGGGTGGATGCTGAGAACAGGCTGCAG
ACCATGAAGGAGGAACTGGACTTCCAGAAGAACATCTACAGTGAGGAGCTGCGTGAGACCAAGCGCCGTC
ATGAGACCCGACTGGTGGAGATTGACAATGGGAAGCAGCGTGAGTTTGAGAGCCGGCTGGCGGATGCGCT
GCAGGAACTGCGGGCCCAGCATGAGGACCAGGTGGAGCAGTATAAGAAGGAGCTGGAGAAGACTTATTCT
GCCAAGCTGGACAATGCCAGGCAGTCTGCTGAGAGGAACAGCAACCTGGTGGGGGCTGCCCACGAGGAGC
TGCAGCAGTCGCGCATCCGCATCGACAGCCTCTCTGCCCAGCTCAGCCAGCTCCAGAAGCAGCTGGCAGC
CAAGGAGGCGAAGCTTCGAGACCTGGAGGACTCACTGGCCCGTGAGCGGGACACCAGCCGGCGGCTGCTG
GCGGAAAAGGAGCGGGAGATGGCCGAGATGCGGGCAAGGATGCAGCAGCAGCTGGACGAGTACCAGGAGC
TTCTGGACATCAAGCTGGCCCTGGACATGGAGATCCACGCCTACCGCAAGCTCTTGGAGGGCGAGGAGGA
GAGGCTACGCCTGTCCCCCAGCCCTACCTCGCAGCGCAGCCGTGGCCGTGCTTCCTCTCACTCATCCCAG
ACACAGGGTGGGGGCAGCGTCACCAAAAAGCGCAAACTGGAGTCCACTGAGAGCCGCAGCAGCTTCTCAC
AGCACGCACGCACTAGCGGGCGCGTGGCCGTGGAGGAGGTGGATGAGGAGGGCAAGTTTGTCCGGCTGCG
CAACAAGTCCAATGAGGACCAGTCCATGGGCAATTGGCAGATCAAGCGCCAGAATGGAGATGATCCCTTG
CTGACTTACCGGTTCCCACCAAAGTTCACCCTGAAGGCTGGGCAGGTGGTGACGATCTGGGCTGCAGGAG
CTGGGGCCACCCACAGCCCCCCTACCGACCTGGTGTGGAAGGCACAGAACACCTGGGGCTGCGGGAACAG
CCTGCGTACGGCTCTCATCAACTCCACTGGGGAAGAAGTGGCCATGCGCAAGCTGGTGCGCTCAGTGACT
GTGGTTGAGGACGACGAGGATGAGGATGGAGATGACCTGCTCCATCACCACCACGGCTCCCACTGCAGCA
GCTCGGGGGACCCCGCTGAGTACAACCTGCGCTCGCGCACCGTGCTGTGCGGGACCTGCGGGCAGCCTGC
CGACAAGGCATCTGCCAGCGGCTCAGGAGCCCAGGTGGGCGGACCCATCTCCTCTGGCTCTTCTGCCTCC
AGTGTCACGGTCACTCGCAGCTACCGCAGTGTGGGGGGCAGTGGGGGTGGCAGCTTCGGGGACAATCTGG
TCACCCGCTCCTACCTCCTGGGCAACTCCAGCCCCCGAACCCAGAGCCCCCAGAACTGCAGCATCATGTA
CCCAACTTTCTTGTACAAAGTGGTGACGTAAGCTAGGGGCCCGTTTAAACCCGCTGATCAGCCTCGACTG
TGCCTTCTAGTTGCCAGCCATCTGTTGTTTGCCCCTCCCCCGTGCCTTCCTTGACCCTGGAAGGTGCCAC
TCCCACTGTCCTTTCCTAATAAAATGAGGAAATTGCATCGCATTGTCTGAGTAGGTGTCATTCTATTCTG
GGGGGTGGGGTGGGGCAGGACAGCAAGGGGGAGGATTGGGAAGACAATAGCAGGCATGCTGGGGATGCGG
TGGGCTCTATGGCTTCTGAGGCGGAAAGAACCAGCTGGGGCTCTAGGGGGTATCCCC
[124 nt withheld, positions 4328-4451]
C
[91 nt withheld, positions 4453-4543]
AGGGTGATGGTTCACGTACCTAGAAGTTCCTATTCCGAAGTTCCTATTCTCTAGAAAGTATAGGAACTTC
CTTGGCCAAAAAGCCTGAACTCACCGCGACGTCTGTCGAGAAGTTTCTGATCGAAAAGTTCGACAGCGTC
TCCGACCTGATGCAGCTCTCGGAGGGCGAAGAATCTCGTGCTTTCAGCTTCGATGTAGGAGGGCGTGGAT
ATGTCCTGCGGGTAAATAGCTGCGCCGATGGTTTCTACAAAGATCGTTATGTTTATCGGCACTTTGCATC
GGCCGCGCTCCCGATTCCGGAAGTGCTTGACATTGGGGAATTCAGCGAGAGCCTGACCTATTGCATCTCC
CGCCGTGCACAGGGTGTCACGTTGCAAGACCTGCCTGAAACCGAACTGCCCGCTGTTCTGCAGCCGGTCG
CGGAGGCCATGGATGCGATCGCTGCGGCCGATCTTAGCCAGACGAGCGGGTTCGGCCCATTCGGACCGCA
AGGAATCGGTCAATACACTACATGGCGTGATTTCATATGCGCGATTGCTGATCCCCATGTGTATCACTGG
CAAACTGTGATGGACGACACCGTCAGTGCGTCCGTCGCGCAGGCTCTCGATGAGCTGATGCTTTGGGCCG
AGGACTGCCCCGAAGTCCGGCACCTCGTGCACGCGGATTTCGGCTCCAACAATGTCCTGACGGACAATGG
CCGCATAACAGCGGTCATTGACTGGAGCGAGGCGATGTTCGGGGATTCCCAATACGAGGTCGCCAACATC
TTCTTCTGGAGGCCGTGGTTGGCTTGTATGGAGCAGCAGACGCGCTACTTCGAGCGGAGGCATCCGGAGC
TTGCAGGATCGCCGCGGCTCCGGGCGTATATGCTCCGCATTGGTCTTGACCAACTCTATCAGAGCTTGGT
TGACGGCAATTTCGATGATGCAGCTTGGGCGCAGGGTCGATGCGACGCAATCGTCCGATCCGGAGCCGGG
ACTGTCGGGCGTACACAAATCGCCCGCAGAAGCGCGGCCGTCTGGACCGATGGCTGTGTAGAAGTACTCG
CCGATAGTGGAAACCGACGCCCCAGCACTCGTCCGAGGGCAAAGGAATAGCACGTACTACGAGATTTCGA
TTCCACCGCCGCCTTCTATGAAAGGTTGGGCTTCGGAATCGTTTTCCGGGACGCCGGCTGGATGATCCTC
CAGCGCGGGGATCTCATGCTGGAGTTCTTCGCCCACCCCAACTTGTTTATTGCAGCTTATAATGGTTACA
AATAAAGCAATAGCATCACAAATTTCACAAATAAAGCATTTTTTTCACTGCATTCTAGTTGTGGTTTGTC
CAAACTCATCAATGTATCTTATCATGTCTGTATACCGTCGACCTCTAGCTAGAGCTTGGCGTAATCATGG
TCATAGCTGTTTCCTGTGTGAAATTGTTATCCGCTCACAATTCCACACAACATACGAGCCGGAAGCATAA
AGTGTAAAGCCTGGGGTGCCTAATGAGTGAGCTAACTCACATTAATTGCGTTGCGCTCACTGCCCGCTTT
CCAGTCGGGAAACCTGTCGTGCCAGCTGCATTAATGAATCGGCCAACGCGCGGGGAGAGGCGGTTTGCGT
ATTGGGCGCTCTTCCGCTTCCTCGCTCACTGACTCGCTGCGCTCGGTCGTTCGGCTGCGGCGAGCGGTAT
CAGCTCACTCAAAGGCGGTAATACGGTTATCCACAGAATCAGGGGATAACGCAGGAAAGAACATGTGAGC
AAAAGGCCAGCAAAAGGCCAGGAACCGTAAAAAGGCCGCGTTGCTGGCGTTTTTCCATAGGCTCCGCCCC
CCTGACGAGCATCACAAAAATCGACGCTCAAGTCAGAGGTGGCGAAACCCGACAGGACTATAAAGATACC
AGGCGTTTCCCCCTGGAAGCTCCCTCGTGCGCTCTCCTGTTCCGACCCTGCCGCTTACCGGATACCTGTC
CGCCTTTCTCCCTTCGGGAAGCGTGGCGCTTTCTCATAGCTCACGCTGTAGGTATCTCAGTTCGGTGTAG
GTCGTTCGCTCCAAGCTGGGCTGTGTGCACGAACCCCCCGTTCAGCCCGACCGCTGCGCCTTATCCGGTA
ACTATCGTCTTGAGTCCAACCCGGTAAGACACGACTTATCGCCACTGGCAGCAGCCACTGGTAACAGGAT
TAGCAGAGCGAGGTATGTAGGCGGTGCTACAGAGTTCTTGAAGTGGTGGCCTAACTACGGCTACACTAGA
AGAACAGTATTTGGTATCTGCGCTCTGCTGAAGCCAGTTACCTTCGGAAAAAGAGTTGGTAGCTCTTGAT
CCGGCAAACAAACCACCGCTGGTAGCGGTGGTTTTTTTGTTTGCAAGCAGCAGATTACGCGCAGAAAAAA
AGGATCTCAAGAAGATCCTTTGATCTTTTCTACGGGGTCTGACGCTCAGTGGAACGAAAACTCACGTTAA
GGGATTTTGGTCATGAGATTATCAAAAAGGATCTTCACCTAGATCCTTTTAAATTAAAAATGAAGTTTTA
AATCAATCTAAAGTATATATGAGTAAACTTGGTCTGACAGTTACCAATGCTTAATCAGTGAGGCACCTAT
CTCAGCGATCTGTCTATTTCGTTCATCCATAGTTGCCTGACTCCCCGTCGTGTAGATAACTACGATACGG
GAGGGCTTACCATCTGGCCCCAGTGCTGCAATGATACCGCGAGACCCACGCTCACCGGCTCCAGATTTAT
CAGCAATAAACCAGCCAGCCGGAAGGGCCGAGCGCAGAAGTGGTCCTGCAACTTTATCCGCCTCCATCCA
GTCTATTAATTGTTGCCGGGAAGCTAGAGTAAGTAGTTCGCCAGTTAATAGTTTGCGCAACGTTGTTGCC
ATTGCTACAGGCATCGTGGTGTCACGCTCGTCGTTTGGTATGGCTTCATTCAGCTCCGGTTCCCAACGAT
CAAGGCGAGTTACATGATCCCCCATGTTGTGCAAAAAAGCGGTTAGCTCCTTCGGTCCTCCGATCGTTGT
CAGAAGTAAGTTGGCCGCAGTGTTATCACTCATGGTTATGGCAGCACTGCATAATTCTCTTACTGTCATG
CCATCCGTAAGATGCTTTTCTGTGACTGGTGAGTACTCAACCAAGTCATTCTGAGAATAGTGTATGCGGC
GACCGAGTTGCTCTTGCCCGGCGTCAATACGGGATAATACCGCGCCACATAGCAGAACTTTAAAAGTGCT
CATCATTGGAAAACGTTCTTCGGGGCGAAAACTCTCAAGGATCTTACCGCTGTTGAGATCCAGTTCGATG
TAACCCACTCGTGCACCCAACTGATCTTCAGCATCTTTTACTTTCACCAGCGTTTCTGGGTGAGCAAAAA
CAGGAAGGCAAAATGCCGCAAAAAAGGGAATAAGGGCGACACGGAAATGTTGAATACTCATACTCTTCCT
TTTTCAATATTATTGAAGCATTTATCAGGGTTATTGTCTCATGAGCGGATACATATTTGAATGTATTTAG
AAAAATAAACAAATAGGGGTTCCGCGCACATTTCCCCGAAAAGTGCCACCTGACGTCGACGGATCGGGAG
ATCTCCCGATCCCCTATGGTGCACTCTCAGTACAATCTGCTCTGATGCCGCATAGTTAAGCCAGTATCTG
CTCCCTGCTTGTGTGTTGGAGGTCGCTGAGTAGTGCGCGAGCAAAATTTAAGCTACAACAAGGCAAGGCT
TGACCGACAATTGCATGAAGAATCTGCTTAGGGTTAGGCGTTTTGCGCTGC
Features (pLannotate 1.2.2; 27 found; start..end, strand, type, name):
     31..410     +  enhancer       CMV enhancer: human cytomegalovirus immediate early enhancer
    411..614     +  promoter       CMV promoter: human cytomegalovirus (CMV) immediate early promoter
    616..635     +  promoter       PLtetO-1 promoter (fragment): modified phage lambda PL promoter with tet operator sites (Lutz and Bujard, 1997)
    637..656     +  promoter       PLtetO-1 promoter (fragment): modified phage lambda PL promoter with tet operator sites (Lutz and Bujard, 1997)
    664..697     +  promoter       TRE3GV promoter (fragment): 3rd-generation Tet-responsive promoter that can be activated by binding of Tet-On® 3G, optimized for retroviral and lentiviral vectors
    857..1819    +  CDS            birA: BIRA_ECOLI - Also known as bioR, dhbB. Experimental evidence at protein level: Swiss-Prot protein existence level 1. Acts both as a biotin--[acetyl-CoA-carboxylase] ligase and a biotin-operon repressor. In the presence of ATP, BirA activates biotin to form the BirA-biotinyl-5'-adenylate (BirA-bio-5'-AMP or holoBirA) complex. HoloBirA can either transfer the biotinyl moiety to the biotin carboxyl carrier protein (BCCP) subunit of acetyl-CoA carboxylase, or bind to the biotin operator site and inhibit transcription of the operon. From Escherichia coli (strain K12).
   1820..1845    +  CDS            3xHA (fragment): three tandem HA epitope tags
   1877..1896    +  CDS            Strep-Tag II (fragment): peptide that binds Strep-Tactin®, an engineered form of streptavidin
   1937..1959    +  CDS            Strep-Tag II (fragment): peptide that binds Strep-Tactin®, an engineered form of streptavidin
   1974..1991    +  protein_bind   attB1 (fragment): mutant version of attB; core recombination site for the Gateway® BP reaction BP Clonase™
   1997..3988    +  CDS            LMNA: LMNA_HUMAN - Also known as LMN1. Experimental evidence at protein level: Swiss-Prot protein existence level 1. Prelamin-A/C can accelerate smooth muscle cell senescence. It acts to disrupt mitosis and induce DNA damage in vascular smooth muscle cells (VSMCs), leading to mitotic failure, genomic instability, and premature senescence. From Homo sapiens (Human).
   3990..4014    -  protein_bind   attB2: mutant version of attB; recombination site for the Gateway® BP reaction BP Clonase™
   4058..4282    +  polyA_signal   bGH poly(A) signal: bovine growth hormone polyadenylation signal
   4286..4307    +  promoter       SV40 promoter (fragment): SV40 enhancer and early promoter
   4328..4561    +  rep_origin     f1 ori (fragment) (sequence partly withheld): f1 bacteriophage origin of replication; arrow indicates direction of (+) strand synthesis
   4566..4613    +  protein_bind   FRT: FLP-mediated recombination occurs in the 8-bp core sequence TCTAGAAA (Turan and Bode, 2011). FLP recombinase from the Saccharomyces cerevisiae 2μ plasmid
   4621..5643    +  CDS            HygR: aminoglycoside phosphotransferase from E. coli; aph(4)-Ia; confers resistance to hygromycin
   5653..5778    +  CDS            ble (fragment): BLE_KLEPN - Experimental evidence at protein level: Swiss-Prot protein existence level 1. Binding protein with a strong affinity to the bleomycin family of antibiotics. Binds to CL990; an antimitotic-antibiotic compound. From Klebsiella pneumoniae.
   5773..5894    +  polyA_signal   SV40 poly(A) signal: SV40 polyadenylation signal
   5967..5983    -  protein_bind   lac operator: The lac repressor binds to the lac operator to inhibit transcription in E. coli. This inhibition can be relieved by adding lactose or isopropyl-β-D-thiogalactopyranoside (IPTG). lac repressor encoded by lacI
   5991..6021    -  promoter       lac promoter: promoter for the E. coli lac operon
   6036..6057    -  protein_bind   CAP binding site: CAP binding activates transcription in the presence of cAMP. E. coli catabolite activator protein
   6070..6162    -  CDS            lacI (fragment): lac repressor; lacI; The lac repressor binds to the lac operator to inhibit transcription in E. coli. This inhibition can be relieved by adding lactose or isopropyl-β-D-thiogalactopyranoside (IPTG).
   6345..6933    -  rep_origin     ori: high-copy-number ColE1/pMB1/pBR322/pUC origin of replication
   7104..7964    -  CDS            AmpR: β-lactamase; bla; confers resistance to ampicillin, carbenicillin, and related antibiotics
   7965..8069    -  promoter       AmpR promoter: bla
   8128..8180    -  misc_feature   bom (fragment): basis of mobility region from pBR322
