[The description below was written by a language model from this plasmid's Addgene catalogue record and pLannotate feature annotations shown in this document.]
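Description:
MAC_N_LMNA is a mammalian expression plasmid built by Gateway cloning of the human LMNA open reading frame (prelamin-A/C, taken from a CCSB-DFCI hORFeome clone) into the MAC-tag-N backbone, which places the MAC-tag at the N-terminus of the inserted protein. It is propagated in E. coli as a high-copy plasmid through a ColE1/pUC-type origin and selected with ampicillin via the β-lactamase gene. A partial f1 origin and residual lac regulatory elements from the parental backbone are also annotated.

The expression cassette begins with the CMV immediate-early enhancer and promoter. Directly downstream are short fragments matching tet operator sequences, which suggests tetracycline-regulated expression in cells that supply the Tet repressor, although the record does not state this explicitly. The coding region starts with an E. coli BirA-derived biotin ligase, followed by an HA epitope fragment and two Strep-Tag II fragments. It then runs through an attB1 site into LMNA, with attB2 and a bovine growth hormone polyadenylation signal after the insert. This tag combines a proximity-biotinylation enzyme with Strep affinity handles, so the same fusion can be used for both BioID and affinity purification mass spectrometry, and the HA epitope allows detection.

Downstream, an FRT site immediately precedes a hygromycin resistance gene with an SV40 polyadenylation signal and no full promoter annotated in front of it. This arrangement is typical of vectors designed for FLP-mediated integration into a genomic FRT landing site with hygromycin selection of stable lines. The stated purpose is MAC-tagged gene expression, here for mapping the interactions and subcellular localization of lamin A/C.
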