Addgene plasmid #111688: MAC_N_LMNA
Purpose: MAC-tagged gene expression
Depositing lab: Markku Varjosalo. Depositing organization: University of Helsinki, Institute of Biotechnology. Publication: An AP-MS- and BioID-compatible MAC-tag enables comprehensive mapping of protein interactions and subcellular localizations. Liu X, Salokas K, Tamene F, Jiu Y, Weldatsadik RG, Ohman T, Varjosalo M. Nat Commun. 2018 Mar 22;9(1):1188. doi: 10.1038/s41467-018-03523-2. PubMed 29568061.
Backbone
  Vector backbone: MAC-tag-N
  Backbone manufacturer: Markku Varjosalo, Addgene plasmid #108078
  Vector type: Mammalian Expression
Growth in bacteria
  Bacterial resistance: Ampicillin, 100 μg/mL
  Growth temperature: 37°C
  Growth strain: DH5alpha
  Copy number: High Copy
Gene/Insert
  Gene/Insert name: LMNA (alt name: LMNA)
  Species: H. sapiens (human)
  Entrez Gene: LMNA (a.k.a. CDCD1, CDDC, CMD1A, CMT2B1, EMD2, FPL, FPLD, FPLD2, HGPS, IDC, LDP1, LFP, LGMD1B, LMN1, LMNC, LMNL1, MADA, PRO1)
  Cloning method: Gateway Cloning
Terms and licenses: Academic/Nonprofit Terms; Industry Terms: Not Available to Industry
Depositor comments: CCSB-DFCI hORFeome collection(31033_B05)
How to cite: MAC_N_LMNA was a gift from Markku Varjosalo (Addgene plasmid # 111688 ; http://n2t.net/addgene:111688 ; RRID:Addgene_111688)
